Addgene plasmid #137113: pFD-ePDZ-B1
Purpose: iFLinkC Linker cloning
Depositing lab: Viktor Stein. Depositing organization: Technische Universitaet Darmstadt. Publication: iFLinkC: an iterative functional linker cloning strategy for the combinatorial assembly and recombination of linker peptides with functional domains. Grawe A, Ranglack J, Weyrich A, Stein V. Nucleic Acids Res. 2020 Jan 11. pii: 5700546. doi: 10.1093/nar/gkz1210. PubMed 31925441.
Backbone
  Vector backbone: pFD
  Vector type: Synthetic Biology
Growth in bacteria
  Bacterial resistance: Kanamycin, 50 μg/mL
  Growth temperature: 37°C
  Growth strain: DH5alpha
  Copy number: High Copy
Gene/Insert
  Gene/Insert name: ePDZ-B1
  Species: Synthetic
  Cloning method: Restriction Enzyme; 5′ cloning site Unknown (unknown if destroyed); 3′ cloning site Unknown (unknown if destroyed)
Terms and licenses: Academic/Nonprofit Terms; Industry Terms: Not Available to Industry
How to cite: pFD-ePDZ-B1 was a gift from Viktor Stein (Addgene plasmid # 137113 ; http://n2t.net/addgene:137113 ; RRID:Addgene_137113)
