[The description below was written by a language model from this plasmid's Addgene catalogue record and pLannotate feature annotations shown in this document.]
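Description:
pFD-ePDZ-B1 is a small (about 2.3 kb) bacterial cloning plasmid built on the pFD backbone and catalogued as a synthetic biology vector. It belongs to the iFLinkC (iterative functional linker cloning) system, a restriction enzyme-based strategy for combinatorially assembling and recombining functional protein domains with linker peptides. The "pFD" name suggests a functional-domain storage vector, although the record does not spell this out. The plasmid is propagated in E. coli from a high-copy ColE1/pUC-type origin of replication and is selected with kanamycin through an aph(3')-Ia aminoglycoside phosphotransferase gene (KanR). The annotation also picks up short remnants of the rop gene and of the AmpR (bla) promoter. These are only fragments, probably backbone leftovers, and the rop fragment is far too short to encode a functional copy-number regulator, which fits the high-copy designation.

The insert, ePDZ-B1, is listed as synthetic. The only annotated feature in that region is a coding fragment of roughly 360 bp matching mouse Erbin (Erbb2ip), which indicates that the Erbin PDZ domain forms at least part of the cassette. Any additional engineered portion of ePDZ-B1 is not annotated. No promoter, ribosome binding site, tag or terminator is annotated around the insert, so the plasmid appears to act as a donor or storage vector for the domain rather than as an expression construct. The flanking cloning sites are recorded as unknown. Its stated use is as a building block in iFLinkC linker cloning, supplying the ePDZ-B1 domain for assembly with linkers and other domains into fusion proteins.
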