Features (pLannotate 1.2.2; 5 found; start..end, strand, type, name):
     84..440     +  CDS            Erbin (fragment): ERBIN_MOUSE - Also known as Erbb2ip From Mus musculus (Mouse).
    548..582     -  CDS            rop (fragment): Rop protein, which maintains plasmids at low copy number; rop
    677..734     +  promoter       AmpR promoter (fragment): bla
    743..1558    -  CDS            KanR: aminoglycoside phosphotransferase; aph(3')-Ia; confers resistance to kanamycin in bacteria or G418 (Geneticin®) in eukaryotes
   1686..2273    +  rep_origin     ori: high-copy-number ColE1/pMB1/pBR322/pUC origin of replication
>Addgene plasmid #137113 | pFD-ePDZ-B1 | addgene full sequence | sequence record 272212 | Addgene NGS Result
GCGGCCTTTTTACGGTTCCTGGCCTTTTGCTGGCCTTTTGCTCACATGTTCTTTCCTGCGTTATCCCCTG
ATTCTGTGGATAACCGTATTACCGCCAATTGAGTGAGCTGATACCGCTCGCCGCAGCCGAACGACCGAGC
GCAGCGAGTCACCCGCGAAATACAAGAAGACAATTTTCCCGCACCAGCAGTGGGTCACCCGAGTTGGGGT
TCAGTATTTCTGGCGGTGTTGGGGGTCGTGGTAATCCCTTCCGCCCTGACGATGACGGAATCTTTGTCAC
CCGTGTGCAACCCGAAGGGCCTGCAAGTAAGTTGTTGCAGCCAGGCGATAAGATCATTCAGGCTAATGGC
TATTCTTTCATCAATATTGAGCATGGTCAAGCGGTATCCTTATTGAAAACTTTTCAAAACACAGTGGAAC
TTATCATTGTGCGTGAGGTGGGTAACGGCGCTAAGCAAGAGATCCGTGTCCGTGTCGAAAAGGATGGCAT
TGCATAAAGCCCCGACAGTAAAAAGAGACCCTGACTAGTCTCCGGGAGCTGCATGTGTCAGAGGTTTTCA
CCGTCATCACCGAAACGCGCGACACGAAAGGGCCTCGTGATACGCCTATTTTTATAGGTTAATGTCATGA
TAATAATGGTTTCTTAGACGTCAGGTGGCCTTTTCGGGGAAATGTGCGCGGAACCCCTATTTGTTTATTT
TTCTAAATACATTCAAATATGTATCCGCTCATGAATTAATTCTTAGAAAAACTCATCGAGCATCAAATGA
AACTGCAATTTATTCATATCAGGATTATCAATACCATATTTTTGAAAAAGCCGTTTCTGTAATGAAGGAG
AAAACTCACCGAGGCAGTTCCATAGGATGGCAAGATCCTGGTATCGGTCTGCGATTCCGACTCGTCCAAC
ATCAATACAACCTATTAATTTCCCCTCGTCAAAAATAAGGTTATCAAGTGAGAAATCACCATGAGTGACG
ACTGAATCCGGTGAGAATGGCAAAAGTTTATGCATTTCTTTCCAGACTTGTTCAACAGGCCAGCCATTAC
GCTCGTCATCAAAATCACTCGCATCAACCAAACCGTTATTCATTCGTGATTGCGCCTGAGCCAGACGAAA
TACGCGGTCGCTGTTAAAAGGACAATTACAAACAGGAATCGAATGCAACCGGCGCAGGAACACCGCCAGC
GCATCAACAATATTTTCACCTGAATCAGGATATTCTTCTAATACCTGGAATGCTGTTTTCCCTGGGATCG
CCGTGGTGAGTAACCATGCATCATCAGGAGTACGGATAAAATGCTTGATGGTCGGAAGAGGCATAAATTC
CGTCAGCCAGTTTAGTCTGACCATCTCATCTGTAACATCATTGGCAACGCTACCTTTGCCATGTTTCAGA
AACAACTCTGGCGCATCGGGCTTCCCATACAATCGATAGATTGTCGCACCTGATTGCCCGACATTATCGC
GAGCCCATTTATACCCATATAAATCAGCATCCATGTTGGAATTTAATCGCGGCCTAGAGCAAGACGTTTC
CCGTTGAATATGGCTCATAACACCCCTTGTATTACTGTTTATGTAAGCAGACAGTTTTATTGTGAATTCT
CATGACCAAAATCCCTTAACGTGAGTTTTCGTTCCACTGAGCGTCAGACCCCGTAGAAAAGATCAAAGGA
TCTTCTTGAGATCCTTTTTTTCTGCGCGTAATCTGCTGCTTGCAAACAAAAAAACCACCGCTACCAGCGG
TGGTTTGTTTGCCGGATCAAGAGCTACCAACTCTTTTTCCGAAGGTAACTGGCTTCAGCAGAGCGCAGAT
ACCAAATACTGTTCTTCTAGTGTAGCCGTAGTTAGGCCACCACTTCAAGAACTCTGTAGCACCGCCTACA
TACCTCGCTCTGCTAATCCTGTTACCAGTGGCTGCTGCCAGTGGCGATAAGTCGTGTCTTACCGGGTTGG
ACTCAAGACGATAGTTACCGGATAAGGCGCAGCGGTCGGGCTGAACGGGGGGTTCGTGCACACAGCCCAG
CTTGGAGCGAACGACCTACACCGAACTGAGATACCTACAGCGTGAGCTATGAGAAAGCGCCACGCTTCCC
GAAGGGAGAAAGGCGGACAGGTATCCGGTAAGCGGCAGGGTCGGAACAGGAGAGCGCACGAGGGAGCTTC
CAGGGGGAAACGCCTGGTATCTTTATAGTCCTGTCGGGTTTCGCCACCTCTGACTTGAGCGTCGATTTTT
GTGATCTCGTCAGGGGGGCGGAGCCTATGGAAAAACGCCAGCAAC
